>Addgene plasmid #226171 | pSuiAb | addgene full sequence | sequence record 449141 | Addgene NGS Result
TCGCGCGTTTCGGTGATGACGGTGAAAACCTCTGACACATGCAGCTCCCGGAGACGGTCACAGCTTGTCT
GTAAGCGGATGCCTCGAGGGTCATGCATGCATATCCATGGTTAGCGGTCTGCTTCTTCCAGCCCTCCTGT
TTGAAGATGGCAAGTTAGTTACGCACAATAAAAAAAGACCTAAAATATGTAAGGGGTGACGCCAAAGTAT
ACACTTTGCCCTTTACACATTTTAGGTCTTGCCTGCTTTATCAGTAACAAACCCGCGCGATTTACTTTTC
GACCTCATTCTATTAGACTCTCGTTTGGATTGCAACTGGTCTATTTTCCTCTTTTGTTTGATAGAAAATC
ATAAAAGGATTTGCAGACTACGGGCCTAAAGAACTAAAAAATCTATCTGTTTCTTTTCATTCTCTGTATT
TTTTATAGTTTCTGTTGCATGGGCATAAAGTTGCAAGCTTTCAGCCAATCGACTGGCGAGCGGCATCGCA
TTCTTCGCATCCCGCCTCTGGCGGATGCAGGAAGATCAACGGATCTCGGCCCAGTTGACCCAGGGCTGTC
GCCACAATGTCGCGGGAGCGGATCAACCGAGCAAAGGCATGACCGACTGGACCTTCCTTCTGAAGGCTCT
TCTCCTTGAGCCACCTGTCCGCCAAGGCAAAGCGCTCACAGCAGTGGTCATTCTCGAGATAATCGACGCG
TACCAACTTGCCATCCTGAAGAATGGTGCAGTGTCTCGGCACCCCATAGGGAACCTTTGCCATCAACTCG
GCAAGATGCAGCGTCGTGTTGGCATCGTGTCCCACGCCGAGGAGAAGTACCTGCCCATCGAGTTCATGGA
CACGGGCGACCGGGCTTGCAGGCGAGTGAGGTGGCAGGGGCAATGGATCAGAGATGATCTGCTCTGCCTG
TGGCCCCGCTGCCGCAAAGGCAAATGGATGGGCGCTGCGCTTTACATTTGGCAGGCGCCAGAATGTGTCA
GAGACAACTCCAAGGTCCGGTGTAACGGGCGACGTGGCAGGATCGAACGGCTCGTCGTCCAGACCTGACC
ACGAGGGCATGACGAGCGTCCCTCCCGGACCCAGCGCAGCACGCAGGGCCTCGATCAGTCCAAGTGGCCC
ATCTTCGAGGGGCCGGACGCTACGGAAGGAGCTGTGGACCAGCAGCACACCGCCGGGGGTAACCCCAAGG
TTGAGAAGCTGACCGATGAGCTCGGCTTTTCGCCATTCGTATTGCACGACATTGCACTCCACCGCTGATG
ACATCAGTCGATCATAGCACGATCAACGGCACTGTTGCAAATAGTCGGTGGTGATAAACTTATCATCCCC
TTTTGCTGATGGAGCTGCACATGAACCGGATCCGTGAATTGACGCGTATTGGGATGGTACCGGGCCCCCC
CTCGAGGTCGACGATAGAATTCCTGCAGCCCGGGGGATCCACTAGTTCTAGAGCGGCCGCCACCGCGGTG
GAGCTCATCCCAATGGCGCGCCGAGCTTGGCTCGAGCATGGTCATAGCTGTTTCCTGTGTGAAATTGTTA
TCCGCTCACAATTCCACACAACATACGAGCCGGAAGCATAAAGTGTAAAGCCTGGGGTGCCTAATGAGTG
AGCTAACTCACATTAATTGCGTTGCGCTCACTGCCCGCTTTCCAGTCGGGAAACCTGTCGTGCCAGCTGC
ATTAATGAATCGGCCAACGCGCGGGGAGAGGCGGTTTGCGTATTGGGCGCTCTTCCGCTTCCTCGCTCAC
TGACTCGCTGCGCTCGGTCGTTCGGCTGCGGCGAGCGGTATCAGCTCACTCAAAGGCGGTAATACGGTTA
TCCACAGAATCAGGGGATAACGCAGGAAAGAACATGTGAGCAAAAGGCCAGCAAAAGGCCAGGAACCGTA
AAAAGGCCGCGTTGCTGGCGTTTTTCCATAGGCTCCGCCCCCCTGACGAGCATCACAAAAATCGACGCTC
AAGTCAGAGGTGGCGAAACCCGACAGGACTATAAAGATACCAGGCGTTTCCCCCTGGAAGCTCCCTCGTG
CGCTCTCCTGTTCCGACCCTGCCGCTTACCGGATACCTGTCCGCCTTTCTCCCTTCGGGAAGCGTGGCGC
TTTCTCATAGCTCACGCTGTAGGTATCTCAGTTCGGTGTAGGTCGTTCGCTCCAAGCTGGGCTGTGTGCA
CGAACCCCCCGTTCAGCCCGACCGCTGCGCCTTATCCGGTAACTATCGTCTTGAGTCCAACCCGGTAAGA
CACGACTTATCGCCACTGGCAGCAGCCACTGGTAACAGGATTAGCAGAGCGAGGTATGTAGGCGGTGCTA
CAGAGTTCTTGAAGTGGTGGCCTAACTACGGCTACACTAGAAGAACAGTATTTGGTATCTGCGCTCTGCT
GAAGCCAGTTACCTTCGGAAAAAGAGTTGGTAGCTCTTGATCCGGCAAACAAACCACCGCTGGTAGCGGT
GGTTTTTTTGTTTGCAAGCAGCAGATTACGCGCAGAAAAAAAGGATCTCAAGAAGATCCTTTGATCTTTT
CTACGGGGTCTGACGCTCAGTGGAACGAAAACTCACGTTAAGGGATTTTGGTCATGAGATTATCAAAAAG
GATCTTCACCTAGATCCTTTTAAATTAAAAATGAAGTTTTAAATCAATCTAAAGTATATATGAGTAAACT
TGGTCTGACAGTTAGAAAAACTCATCGAGCATCAAATGAAACTGCAATTTATTCATATCAGGATTATCAA
TACCATATTTTTGAAAAAGCCGTTTCTGTAATGAAGGAGAAAACTCACCGAGGCAGTTCCATAGGATGGC
AAGATCCTGGTATCGGTCTGCGATTCCGACTCGTCCAACATCAATACAACCTATTAATTTCCCCTCGTCA
AAAATAAGGTTATCAAGTGAGAAATCACCATGAGTGACGACTGAATCCGGTGAGAATGGCAAAAGTTTAT
GCATTTCTTTCCAGACTTGTTCAACAGGCCAGCCATTACGCTCGTCATCAAAATCACTCGCATCAACCAA
ACCGTTATTCATTCGTGATTGCGCCTGAGCGAGACGAAATACGCGATCGCTGTTAAAAGGACAATTACAA
ACAGGAATCGAATGCAACCGGCGCAGGAACACTGCCAGCGCATCAACAATATTTTCACCTGAATCAGGAT
ATTCTTCTAATACCTGGAATGCTGTTTTCCCAGGGATCGCAGTGGTGAGTAACCATGCATCATCAGGAGT
ACGGATAAAATGCTTGATGGTCGGAAGAGGCATAAATTCCGTCAGCCAGTTTAGTCTGACCATCTCATCT
GTAACATCATTGGCAACGCTACCTTTGCCATGTTTCAGAAACAACTCTGGCGCATCGGGCTTCCCATACA
ATCGATAGATTGTCGCACCTGATTGCCCGACATTATCGCGAGCCCATTTATACCCATATAAATCAGCATC
CATGTTGGAATTTAATCGCGGCCTAGAGCAAGACGTTTCCCGTTGAATATGGCTCATACTCTTCCTTTTT
CAATATTATTGAAGCATTTATCAGGGTTATTGTCTCATGAGCGGATACATATTTGAATGTATTTAGAAAA
ATAAACAAATAGGGGTTCCGCGCACATTTCCCCGAAAAGTGCCACCTGACGTCTAAGAAACCATTATTAT
CATGACATTAACCTATAAAAATAGGCGTATCACGAGGCCCTTTCGTC
Features (pLannotate 1.2.2; 11 found; start..end, strand, type, name):
    110..454     -  promoter       sacB promoter (fragment): sacR; sacB promoter and control region
    464..1264    -  CDS            ApmR: aminoglycoside 3-N-acetyltransferase type IV ; aac(3)IV; confers resistance to apramycin (Paget and Davies, 1996)
   1417..1476    -  misc_feature   MCS (fragment): pBluescript multiple cloning site
   1535..1551    -  protein_bind   lac operator: The lac repressor binds to the lac operator to inhibit transcription in E. coli. This inhibition can be relieved by adding lactose or isopropyl-β-D-thiogalactopyranoside (IPTG). lac repressor encoded by lacI
   1559..1589    -  promoter       lac promoter: promoter for the E. coli lac operon
   1604..1625    -  protein_bind   CAP binding site: CAP binding activates transcription in the presence of cAMP. E. coli catabolite activator protein
   1638..1730    -  CDS            lacI (fragment): lac repressor; lacI; The lac repressor binds to the lac operator to inhibit transcription in E. coli. This inhibition can be relieved by adding lactose or isopropyl-β-D-thiogalactopyranoside (IPTG).
   1913..2501    -  rep_origin     ori: high-copy-number ColE1/pMB1/pBR322/pUC origin of replication
   2672..3487    -  CDS            KanR: aminoglycoside phosphotransferase; aph(3')-Ia; confers resistance to kanamycin in bacteria or G418 (Geneticin®) in eukaryotes
   3488..3592    -  promoter       AmpR promoter: bla
   3687..35      +  CDS            rop (fragment) (across the origin): Rop protein, which maintains plasmids at low copy number; rop
