[The description below was written by a language model from this plasmid's Addgene catalogue record and pLannotate feature annotations shown in this document.]
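Description:
pSuiAb is a small (about 3.7 kb) bacterial plasmid built on the pSGAb backbone and catalogued as a bacterial expression vector. Its stated purpose is to provide a dual resistance marker combining apramycin and kanamycin. It is maintained in E. coli (DH5alpha) through a ColE1/pMB1/pBR322-type origin. The annotation tool describes this origin family as high copy, while the catalogue lists the plasmid as low copy. Only a short fragment of rop is detected, so the record does not settle the copy-number question.

The declared insert is an apramycin resistance gene of roughly 0.78 kb, cloned between HindIII and EcoRI. The feature table identifies it as aac(3)IV, an aminoglycoside 3-N-acetyltransferase. A second marker, the aph(3')-Ia aminoglycoside phosphotransferase that confers kanamycin resistance, lies elsewhere on the plasmid, directly downstream of the bla (AmpR) promoter, which presumably drives it. The catalogue's promoter field reads "pBR322ori", which is an origin rather than a promoter, so the element transcribing the apramycin gene is not clearly stated.

Other annotated parts are a lac promoter with its operator and CAP binding site, a short lacI remnant, and a fragment of the pBluescript multiple cloning site, which together resemble standard cloning-vector scaffolding. A fragment of the sacB promoter and control region (sacR) sits next to the apramycin gene, but no sacB coding sequence is annotated, so sucrose counterselection cannot be inferred from this record. Beyond supplying two selectable aminoglycoside markers, the record gives no specific downstream application or target organism.
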