Addgene plasmid #226171: pSuiAb
Purpose: multiple resistance marker with apramycin and kanamycin
Depositing lab: Woojun Park. Depositing organization: Korea University.
Backbone
  Vector backbone: pSGAb
  Vector type: Bacterial Expression
Growth in bacteria
  Bacterial resistance: Apramycin, 25 μg/mL
  Growth temperature: 37°C
  Growth strain: DH5alpha
  Copy number: Low Copy
Gene/Insert
  Gene/Insert name: apramycin resistance gene
  Insert size (bp): 777
  GenBank ID: CP055258.1
  Promoter: pBR322ori
  Cloning method: Restriction Enzyme; 5′ cloning site HindIII (unknown if destroyed); 3′ cloning site EcoRI (unknown if destroyed)
  Sequencing primers: 5′ aagctttcagccaatcgact; 3′ taggggttccgcggaattc
Terms and licenses: Academic/Nonprofit Terms; Industry Terms: Not Available to Industry
How to cite: pSuiAb was a gift from Woojun Park (Addgene plasmid # 226171 ; http://n2t.net/addgene:226171 ; RRID:Addgene_226171)
